>Addgene plasmid #231363 | pAAV.Ple155-CI-EGFP-W3SL_BbsI(GGA) | addgene full sequence | sequence record 459834 | Addgene NGS Result
AAAACCTCTGACACATGCAGCTCCCGGAGACGGTCACAGCTTGTCTGTAAGCGGATGCCGGGAGCAGACA
AGCCCGTCAGGGCGCGTCAGCGGGTGTTGGCGGGTGTCGGGGCTGGCTTAACTATGCGGCATCAGAGCAG
ATTGTACTGAGAGTGCACCATAAAATTGTAAACGTTAATATTTTGTTAAAATTCGCGTTAAATTTTTGTT
AAATCAGCTCATTTTTTAACCAATAGACCGAAATCGGCAAAATCCCTTATAAATCAAAAGAATAGCCCGA
GATAGAGT
[37 nt withheld, positions 289-325]
AAAGAACGTGGACTCCAACGTCAAAGG
[141 nt withheld, positions 353-493]
G
[46 nt withheld, positions 495-540]
A
[95 nt withheld, positions 542-636]
TATGCGGTGTGAAATACCGCACAGATGCGTAAGGAGAAAATACCGCATCAGGCGCCCCTGCAGGCAGCTG
CGCGCTCGCTCGCTCACTGAGGCCGCCCGGGCAAAGCCCGGGCGTCGGGCGACCTTTGGTCGCCCGGCCT
CAGTGAGCGAGCGAGCGCGCAGAGAGGGAGTGGCCAACTCCATCACTAGGGGTTCCTGCGGCCGCCTCGA
GTCAGCAGATTGAAGAAGCCCTCCTGGTCTGGGGAGCCCGCCTGGGGACAGACTCGCTCAGTCTGGTTGG
CCCTTCAGCTTGGGGGCCCCTCCCCAAACTTCCTAGCCAGCTTGCTCACACCCTGACCCCGGGGCCTGCC
GTCCCCACTTCCTCAGCTCTCACCATGGTCCCCGCCGATCCTCTCTGCAGAGCTGTTCTGAATGAGACAT
GAGTCTCCTTCCCAATCCCGGCCCCCGCCCCAGGGGCCCTGGCCAGCAGTGCCACTTCACGTGGTACCGC
TTCAAGGGACAGGCTCCGATGCGTGTCCCGCCGTCCTAGATTGGGGCCTGATGAGTGTGGCCTGGGAGCT
GGGACACGAATCAGGGAAACATGGCCCAGGAGCTACCCCCAGGTCCCAGCATCTCCCATCAATAGGGGTC
CACACGGAGAGCCCTGCCCTCTGCCCTGGGGCCTGGCACTCAGACCCCCAAGCCCACCAGCCCCTTTCTA
CAGCCACAACTGGGTCAGGGGGTCCTAGGAGACTCACTCGTTAATTAGGTGCCCTACAAACTAATTAGTC
TTGTCAATCATGGGCTCTGAGACCTTGAGCTGGGGGTGGGGTGGGGGCAGGGCCCTCTCACCTCGGCACA
GGGGCCTGAGCCTTCCTCCGTCTTCTCCTCCTGATCCGGACACTTCATTGGCATAGAGGGAGAGAGTGTG
AACTTGGCCCTTTGTGGAACAGAGGAGGCTCGGGCAGAGGTGGTGATAGTGCAGCCCATTCATTCTGAGA
TGAAACTTCCACTGGTTTCCGTAAAGACGTCTTGGGGAGGGAAGGGAAGGGGATGGGGACCTCCCAGTGG
TATCCCCTGCTTGGGCACTGAGGGAAAGCCACAGTGGCTCGGGGTAAAAGGCAGGGACATCCTCTCCCCG
CCTGCCTCTGTCCCCAGGGAGTCTCGCCTCCTGTTCCCACCTGGGGCTAGGGTGATAGAGGAGAGGAGAT
AGCTCAACCTGGCATTTAGGTGGTGTGGGAACAGGAGACCCCAGACTTTCTTGTTTTGGGGTCTGGGGCA
GGCAACCAGGCTCCAGGGACAGTGAGTTGAAGGAAGGGTGGCTGGGAGACCCCTTGACTTGCTGCCAAGG
AGACAGAGCTGGAGCTAGGGTGGCGGGTGGTGTCTGAGGCAGGTGCAGAGAGGGAGGGAGGGAAGGGGCC
TTTGACTCCAACCTCCTTTTTCTTTACCGACTGCAGGTGGCAGCTGCCCTTCCAGGAGCCAGTGGGGGAA
CCTGGGTGGCTGGGTGGGGACACCTGCAAGTCCTCCCTAAGCCAGCTACCACCCTACACTGTTGGCCTCC
CTTCTCCAACTGTGGGGACGCTGCTCAGGCCTTTTGTGACATCACACCTGAGAGTCCCTGGGGTCCAGTC
ATTGCTGCTGGGCACAGCGAGGTCCAAGCTCAGGTCGCCCTGCCCCCTACCCACCATGCCAGATCCAGCA
TCGTTGTGGGCAAACAATTATCTGGATGATCTTTATGGGGCTTAAGCTTGGGTGGGAGCAGATGGGGCAT
GAGCTGGGGATTTGGGGATGGGGGGAATCCACACCCCCACGTCCTGGACGTTTAAAAGGCCCTCTCTGGC
ACTGGGCCGGGGCAGAGGCCAGCAGAAAAGTGACTGGAGTCCAGGCGCGCCGAAGTTGGTCGTGAGGCAC
TGGGCAGGTAAGTATCAAGGTTACAAGACAGGTTTAAGGAGACCAATAGAAACTGGGCTTGTCGAGACAG
AGAAGACTCTTGCGTTTCTGATAGGCACCTATTGGTCTTACTGACATCCACTTTGCCTTTCTCTCCACAG
ACCGGTGCCACCATGGCCGTGAGCAAGGGCGAGGAGCTGTTCACCGGGGTGGTGCCCATCCTGGTCGAGC
TGGACGGCGACGTAAACGGCCACAAGTTCAGCGTGTCCGGCGAGGGCGAGGGCGATGCCACCTACGGCAA
GCTGACCCTGAAGTTCATCTGCACCACCGGCAAGCTGCCCGTGCCCTGGCCCACCCTCGTGACCACCCTG
ACCTACGGCGTGCAGTGCTTCAGCCGCTACCCCGACCACATGAAGCAGCACGACTTCTTCAAGTCCGCCA
TGCCCGAAGGCTACGTCCAGGAGCGCACCATCTTCTTCAAGGACGACGGCAACTACAAGACCCGCGCCGA
GGTGAAGTTCGAGGGCGACACCCTGGTGAACCGCATCGAGCTGAAGGGCATCGACTTCAAGGAGGACGGC
AACATCCTGGGGCACAAGCTGGAGTACAACTACAACAGCCACAACGTCTATATCATGGCCGACAAGCAGA
AGAACGGCATCAAGGTGAACTTCAAGATCCGCCACAACATCGAGGACGGCAGCGTGCAGCTCGCCGACCA
CTACCAGCAGAACACCCCCATCGGCGACGGCCCCGTGCTGCTGCCCGACAACCACTACCTGAGCACCCAG
TCCGCCCTGAGCAAAGACCCCAACGAGAAGCGCGATCACATGGTCCTGCTGGAGTTCGTGACCGCCGCCG
GGATCACTCTCGGCATGGACGAGCTGTACAAGTAGGAATTCATAATCAACCTCTGGATTACAAAATTTGT
GAAAGATTGACTGGTATTCTTAACTATGTTGCTCCTTTTACGCTATGTGGATACGCTGCTTTAATGCCTT
TGTATCATGCTATTGCTTCCCGTATGGCTTTCATTTTCTCCTCCTTGTATAAATCCTGGTTAGTTCTTGC
CACGGCGGAACTCATCGCCGCCTGCCTTGCCCGCTGCTGGACAGGGGCTCGGCTGTTGGGCACTGACAAT
TCCGTGGTGTTTATTTGTGAAATTTGTGATGCTATTGCTTTATTTGTAACCATCTAGCTTTATTTGTGAA
ATTTGTGATGCTATTGCTTTATTTGTAACCATTATAAGCTGCAATAAACAAGTTAACAACAACAATTGCA
TTCATTTTATGTTTCAGGTTCAGGGGGAGATGTGGGAGGTTTTTTAAACAAGTGTCTGGTGAGGGTCTTC
GGTACCAAGAAGACCTAGTCACGTCAGGTACCTTGGGCCGCAGGAACCCCTAGTGATGGAGTTGGCCACT
CCCTCTCTGCGCGCTCGCTCGCTCACTGAGGCCGGGCGACCAAAGGTCGCCCGACGCCCGGGCTTTGCCC
GAGCGGCCTCAGTGAGCGAGCGAGCGCGCAGCTGCCTGCAGGACATGTGAGCAAAAGGCCAGCAAAAGGC
CAGGAACCGTAAAAAGGCCGCGTTGCTGGCGTTTTTCCATAGGCTCCGCCCCCCTGACGAGCATCACAAA
AATCGACGCTCAAGTCAGAGGTGGCGAAACCCGACAGGACTATAAAGATACCAGGCGTTTCCCCCTGGAA
GCTCCCTCGTGCGCTCTCCTGTTCCGACCCTGCCGCTTACCGGATACCTGTCCGCCTTTCTCCCTTCGGG
AAGCGTGGCGCTTTCTCATAGCTCACGCTGTAGGTATCTCAGTTCGGTGTAGGTCGTTCGCTCCAAGCTG
GGCTGTGTGCACGAACCCCCCGTTCAGCCCGACCGCTGCGCCTTATCCGGTAACTATCGTCTTGAGTCCA
ACCCGGTAAGACACGACTTATCGCCACTGGCAGCAGCCACTGGTAACAGGATTAGCAGAGCGAGGTATGT
AGGCGGTGCTACAGAGTTCTTGAAGTGGTGGCCTAACTACGGCTACACTAGAAGAACAGTATTTGGTATC
TGCGCTCTGCTGAAGCCAGTTACCTTCGGAAAAAGAGTTGGTAGCTCTTGATCCGGCAAACAAACCACCG
CTGGTAGCGGTGGTTTTTTTGTTTGCAAGCAGCAGATTACGCGCAGAAAAAAAGGATCTCAAGAAGATCC
TTTGATCTTTTCTACGGGGTCTGACGCTCAGTGGAACGAAAACTCACGTTAAGGGATTTTGGTCATGAGA
TTATCAAAAAGGATCTTCACCTAGATCCTTTTAAATTAAAAATGAAGTTTTAAATCAATCTAAAGTATAT
ATGAGTAAACTTGGTCTGACAGTTACCAATGCTTAATCAGTGAGGCACCTATCTCAGCGATCTGTCTATT
TCGTTCATCCATAGTTGCCTGACTCCCCGTCGTGTAGATAACTACGATACGGGAGGGCTTACCATCTGGC
CCCAGTGCTGCAATGATACCGCGGCTTCCACGCTCACCGGCTCCAGATTTATCAGCAATAAACCAGCCAG
CCGGAAGGGCCGAGCGCAGAAGTGGTCCTGCAACTTTATCCGCCTCCATCCAGTCTATTAATTGTTGCCG
GGAAGCTAGAGTAAGTAGTTCGCCAGTTAATAGTTTGCGCAACGTTGTTGCCATTGCTACAGGCATCGTG
GTGTCACGCTCGTCGTTTGGTATGGCTTCATTCAGCTCCGGTTCCCAACGATCAAGGCGAGTTACATGAT
CCCCCATGTTGTGCAAAAAAGCGGTTAGCTCCTTCGGTCCTCCGATCGTTGTCAGAAGTAAGTTGGCCGC
AGTGTTATCACTCATGGTTATGGCAGCACTGCATAATTCTCTTACTGTCATGCCATCCGTAAGATGCTTT
TCTGTGACTGGTGAGTACTCAACCAAGTCATTCTGAGAATAGTGTATGCGGCGACCGAGTTGCTCTTGCC
CGGCGTCAATACGGGATAATACCGCGCCACATAGCAGAACTTTAAAAGTGCTCATCATTGGAAAACGTTC
TTCGGGGCGAAAACTCTCAAGGATCTTACCGCTGTTGAGATCCAGTTCGATGTAACCCACTCGTGCACCC
AACTGATCTTCAGCATCTTTTACTTTCACCAGCGTTTCTGGGTGAGCAAAAACAGGAAGGCAAAATGCCG
CAAAAAAGGGAATAAGGGCGACACGGAAATGTTGAATACTCATACTCTTCCTTTTTCAATATTATTGAAG
CATTTATCAGGGTTATTGTCTCATGAGCGGATACATATTTGAATGTATTTAGAAAAATAAACAAATAGGG
GTTCCGCGCACATTTCCCCGAAAAGTGCCACCTGACGTCTAAGAAACCATTATTATCATGACATTAACCT
ATAAAAATAGGCGTATCACGAGGCCCTTTCGTCTCGCGCGTTTCGGTGATGACGGTG
Features (pLannotate 1.2.2; 15 found; start..end, strand, type, name):
    113..162     +  misc_feature   bom (fragment): basis of mobility region from pBR322
    163..618     -  rep_origin     f1 ori (sequence partly withheld): f1 bacteriophage origin of replication; arrow indicates direction of (+) strand synthesis
    637..688     +  misc_feature   bom (fragment): basis of mobility region from pBR322
    693..833     -  repeat_region  AAV2 ITR: inverted terminal repeat of adeno-associated virus serotype 2 inverted
   2534..2666    +  intron         chimeric intron: chimera between introns from human β-globin and immunoglobulin heavy chain genes
   2685..3400    +  CDS            EGFP (fragment): the original enhanced GFP (Yang et al., 1996) mammalian codon-optimized
   3410..3567    +  misc_feature   WPRE (fragment): woodchuck hepatitis virus posttranscriptional regulatory element
   3573..3657    +  misc_feature   WPRE (fragment): woodchuck hepatitis virus posttranscriptional regulatory element
   3656..3699    -  polyA_signal   SV40 poly(A) signal (fragment): SV40 polyadenylation signal
   3703..3770    -  polyA_signal   SV40 poly(A) signal (fragment): SV40 polyadenylation signal
   3898..4038    +  repeat_region  AAV2 ITR: inverted terminal repeat of adeno-associated virus serotype 2 inverted
   4100..4688    -  rep_origin     ori: high-copy-number ColE1/pMB1/pBR322/pUC origin of replication
   4859..5719    -  CDS            AmpR: β-lactamase; bla; confers resistance to ampicillin, carbenicillin, and related antibiotics
   5720..5824    -  promoter       AmpR promoter: bla
   5919..11      +  CDS            rop (fragment) (across the origin): Rop protein, which maintains plasmids at low copy number; rop
