[The description below was written by a language model from this plasmid's Addgene catalogue record and pLannotate feature annotations shown in this document.]
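Description:
pAAV.Ple155-CI-EGFP-W3SL_BbsI(GGA) is an adeno-associated virus transfer plasmid of about 5.9 kb built on a pAAV backbone. It is propagated in E. coli through a high-copy ColE1/pUC-type origin and selected with ampicillin via the β-lactamase gene and its native promoter. An f1 phage origin and short remnants of the pBR322 bom and rop regions are also present in the backbone. Two AAV2 inverted terminal repeats flank the payload and define the segment that is replicated and packaged into recombinant AAV particles when rep, cap and helper functions are supplied in trans. The record lists a recombination-deficient stable strain for propagation, a common choice for repeat-containing ITR plasmids.

Between the ITRs, the expression cassette is driven by Ple155, according to the name and purpose field. The automated annotation does not label this promoter, but a stretch of roughly 1.7 kb between the left ITR and the intron is unannotated and is the likely location. Downstream lie a chimeric β-globin/immunoglobulin heavy chain intron (the "CI" in the name), which generally enhances mRNA processing and expression, and then the 714 bp EGFP coding sequence. This is followed by W3SL, annotated here as truncated WPRE fragments plus SV40 polyadenylation fragments, consistent with a compact post-transcriptional enhancer and terminator that saves packaging capacity. The construct also carries a BbsI-based Golden Gate acceptor cassette intended for inserting elements such as one or more sgRNA expression cassettes. Its position is not annotated. Unmodified, the plasmid serves as a Ple155-EGFP reporter and as a "no guide" control alongside guide-bearing derivatives.
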