Addgene plasmid #231363: pAAV.Ple155-CI-EGFP-W3SL_BbsI(GGA)
Purpose: Ple155-driven EGFP, containing cassette for BbsI-based Golden Gate assembly (e.g. of sgRNA cassette(s)). Can be used as 'no guide' control.
Depositing lab: Viviana Gradinaru. Depositing organization: California Institute of Technology. Publication: Spatial genomics of AAV vectors reveals mechanism of transcriptional crosstalk that enables targeted delivery of large genetic cargo. Coughlin GM, Borsos M, Barcelona BH, Appling N, Mayfield AMH, Mackey ED, Eser RA, Jackson CR, Chen X, Kumar SR, Gradinaru V. Nat Biotechnol. 2025 Mar 20. doi: 10.1038/s41587-025-02565-4. PubMed 40113953.
Backbone
  Vector backbone: pAAV
  Vector type: AAV
Growth in bacteria
  Bacterial resistance: Ampicillin, 100 μg/mL
  Growth temperature: 30°C
  Growth strain: NEB Stable
  Copy number: High Copy
Gene/Insert
  Gene/Insert name: EGFP
  Species: Other
  Insert size (bp): 714
  Cloning method: Gibson Cloning
Terms and licenses: Academic/Nonprofit Terms; Industry Terms: Not Available to Industry
How to cite: pAAV.Ple155-CI-EGFP-W3SL_BbsI(GGA) was a gift from Viviana Gradinaru (Addgene plasmid # 231363 ; http://n2t.net/addgene:231363 ; RRID:Addgene_231363)
